>Addgene plasmid #77361 | CSNK1G3 gRNA (BRDN0001145821) | addgene full sequence | sequence record 187614 | Addgene Assembled Sequence
CCCGGGTGCAAAGATGGATAAAGTTTTAAACAGAGAGGAATCTTTGCAGCTAATGGACCTTCTAGGTCTT
GAAAGGAGTGGGAATTGGCTCCGGTGCCCGTCAGTGGGCAGAGCGCACATCGCCCACAGTCCCCGAGAAG
TTGGGGGGAGGGGTCGGCAATTGATCCGGTGCCTAGAGAAGGTGGCGCGGGGTAAACTGGGAAAGTGATG
TCGTGTACTGGCTCCGCCTTTTTCCCGAGGGTGGGGGAGAACCGTATATAAGTGCAGTAGTCGCCGTGAA
CGTTCTTTTTCGCAACGGGTTTGCCGCCAGAACACAGGTAAGTGCCGTGTGTGGTTCCCGCGGGCCTGGC
CTCTTTACGGGTTATGGCCCTTGCGTGCCTTGAATTACTTCCACCTGGCTGCAGTACGTGATTCTTGATC
CCGAGCTTCGGGTTGGAAGTGGGTGGGAGAGTTCGAGGCCTTGCGCTTAAGGAGCCCCTTCGCCTCGTGC
TTGAGTTGAGGCCTGGCCTGGGCGCTGGGGCCGCCGCGTGCGAATCTGGTGGCACCTTCGCGCCTGTCTC
GCTGCTTTCGATAAGTCTCTAGCCATTTAAAATTTTTGATGACCTGCTGCGACGCTTTTTTTCTGGCAAG
ATAGTCTTGTAAATGCGGGCCAAGATCTGCACACTGGTATTTCGGTTTTTGGGGCCGCGGGCGGCGACGG
GGCCCGTGCGTCCCAGCGCACATGTTCGGCGAGGCGGGGCCTGCGAGCGCGGCCACCGAGAATCGGACGG
GGGTAGTCTCAAGCTGGCCGGCCTGCTCTGGTGCCTGGCCTCGCGCCGCCGTGTATCGCCCCGCCCTGGG
CGGCAAGGCTGGCCCGGTCGGCACCAGTTGCGTGAGCGGAAAGATGGCCGCTTCCCGGCCCTGCTGCAGG
GAGCTCAAAATGGAGGACGCGGCGCTCGGGAGAGCGGGCGGGTGAGTCACCCACACAAAGGAAAAGGGCC
TTTCCGTCCTCAGCCGTCGCTTCATGTGACTCCACGGAGTACCGGGCGCCGTCCAGGCACCTCGATTAGT
TCTCGAGCTTTTGGAGTACGTCGTCTTTAGGTTGGGGGGAGGGGTTTTATGCGATGGAGTTTCCCCACAC
TGAGTGGGTGGAGACTGAAGTTAGGCCAGCTTGGCACTTGATGTAATTCTCCTTGGAATTTGCCCTTTTT
GAGTTTGGATCTTGGTTCATTCTCAAGCCTCAGACAGTGGTTCAAAGTTTTTTTCTTCCATTTCAGGTGT
CGTGACGTACGGCCACCATGACCGAGTACAAGCCCACGGTGCGCCTCGCCACCCGCGACGACGTCCCCAG
GGCCGTACGCACCCTCGCCGCCGCGTTCGCCGACTACCCCGCCACGCGCCACACCGTCGATCCGGACCGC
CACATCGAGCGGGTCACCGAGCTGCAAGAACTCTTCCTCACGCGCGTCGGGCTCGACATCGGCAAGGTGT
GGGTCGCGGACGACGGCGCCGCCGTGGCGGTCTGGACCACGCCGGAGAGCGTCGAAGCGGGGGCGGTGTT
CGCCGAGATCGGCCCGCGCATGGCCGAGTTGAGCGGTTCCCGGCTGGCCGCGCAGCAACAGATGGAAGGC
CTCCTGGCGCCGCACCGGCCCAAGGAGCCCGCGTGGTTCCTGGCCACCGTCGGAGTCTCGCCCGACCACC
AGGGCAAGGGTCTGGGCAGCGCCGTCGTGCTCCCCGGAGTGGAGGCGGCCGAGCGCGCCGGGGTGCCCGC
CTTCCTGGAGACCTCCGCGCCCCGCAACCTCCCCTTCTACGAGCGGCTCGGCTTCACCGTCACCGCCGAC
GTCGAGGTGCCCGAAGGACCGCGCACCTGGTGCATGACCCGCAAGCCCGGTGCCTGAACGCGTTAAGTCG
ACAATCAACCTCTGGATTACAAAATTTGTGAAAGATTGACTGGTATTCTTAACTATGTTGCTCCTTTTAC
GCTATGTGGATACGCTGCTTTAATGCCTTTGTATCATGCTATTGCTTCCCGTATGGCTTTCATTTTCTCC
TCCTTGTATAAATCCTGGTTGCTGTCTCTTTATGAGGAGTTGTGGCCCGTTGTCAGGCAACGTGGCGTGG
TGTGCACTGTGTTTGCTGACGCAACCCCCACTGGTTGGGGCATTGCCACCACCTGTCAGCTCCTTTCCGG
GACTTTCGCTTTCCCCCTCCCTATTGCCACGGCGGAACTCATCGCCGCCTGCCTTGCCCGCTGCTGGACA
GGGGCTCGGCTGTTGGGCACTGACAATTCCGTGGTGTTGTCGGGGAAATCATCGTCCTTTCCTTGGCTGC
TCGCCTGTGTTGCCACCTGGATTCTGCGCGGGACGTCCTTCTGCTACGTCCCTTCGGCCCTCAATCCAGC
GGACCTTCCTTCCCGCGGCCTGCTGCCGGCTCTGCGGCCTCTTCCGCGTCTTCGCCTTCGCCCTCAGACG
AGTCGGATCTCCCTTTGGGCCGCCTCCCCGCGTCGACTTTAAGACCAATGACTTACAAGGCAGCTGTAGA
TCTTAGCCACTTTTTAAAAGAAAAGGGGGGACTGGAAGGGCTAATTCACTCCCAACGAAGACAAGATCTG
CTTTTTGCTTGTACTGGGTCTCTCTGGTTAGACCAGATCTGAGCCTGGGAGCTCTCTGGCTAACTAGGGA
ACCCACTGCTTAAGCCTCAATAAAGCTTGCCTTGAGTGCTTCAAGTAGTGTGTGCCCGTCTGTTGTGTGA
CTCTGGTAACTAGAGATCCCTCAGACCCTTTTAGTCAGTGTGGAAAATCTCTAGCAGTACGTATAGTAGT
TCATGTCATCTTATTATTCAGTATTTATAACTTGCAAAGAAATGAATATCAGAGAGTGAGAGGAACTTGT
TTATTGCAGCTTATAATGGTTACAAATAAAGCAATAGCATCACAAATTTCACAAATAAAGCATTTTTTTC
ACTGCATTCTAGTTGTGGTTTGTCCAAACTCATCAATGTATCTTATCATGTCTGGCTCTAGCTATCCCGC
CCCTAACTCCGCCCATCCCGCCCCTAACTCCGCCCAGTTCCGCCCATTCTCCGCCCCATGGCTGACTAAT
TTTTTTTATTTATGCAGAGGCCGAGGCCGCCTCGGCCTCTGAGCTATTCCAGAAGTAGTGAGGAGGCTTT
TTTGGAGGCCTAGGGACGTACCCAATTCGCCCTATAGTGAGTCGTATTACGCGCGCTCACTGGCCGTCGT
TTTACAACGTCGTGACTGGGAAAACCCTGGCGTTACCCAACTTAATCGCCTTGCAGCACATCCCCCTTTC
GCCAGCTGGCGTAATAGCGAAGAGGCCCGCACCGATCGCCCTTCCCAACAGTTGCGCAGCCTGAATGGCG
AATGGG
[124 nt withheld, positions 3367-3490]
C
[91 nt withheld, positions 3492-3582]
A
[49 nt withheld, positions 3584-3632]
CCTTTGACGTTGGAGTCCACGTTCTTT
[37 nt withheld, positions 3660-3696]
ACCCTATCTCGGTCTATTCTTTTGATTTATAAGGGATTTTGCCGATTTCGGCCTATTGGTTAAAAAATGA
GCTGATTTAACAAAAATTTAACGCGAATTTTAACAAAATATTAACGCTTACAATTTAGGTGGCACTTTTC
GGGGAAATGTGCGCGGAACCCCTATTTGTTTATTTTTCTAAATACATTCAAATATGTATCCGCTCATGAG
ACAATAACCCTGATAAATGCTTCAATAATATTGAAAAAGGAAGAGTATGAGTATTCAACATTTCCGTGTC
GCCCTTATTCCCTTTTTTGCGGCATTTTGCCTTCCTGTTTTTGCTCACCCAGAAACGCTGGTGAAAGTAA
AAGATGCTGAAGATCAGTTGGGTGCACGAGTGGGTTACATCGAACTGGATCTCAACAGCGGTAAGATCCT
TGAGAGTTTTCGCCCCGAAGAACGTTTTCCAATGATGAGCACTTTTAAAGTTCTGCTATGTGGCGCGGTA
TTATCCCGTATTGACGCCGGGCAAGAGCAACTCGGTCGCCGCATACACTATTCTCAGAATGACTTGGTTG
AGTACTCACCAGTCACAGAAAAGCATCTTACGGATGGCATGACAGTAAGAGAATTATGCAGTGCTGCCAT
AACCATGAGTGATAACACTGCGGCCAACTTACTTCTGACAACGATCGGAGGACCGAAGGAGCTAACCGCT
TTTTTGCACAACATGGGGGATCATGTAACTCGCCTTGATCGTTGGGAACCGGAGCTGAATGAAGCCATAC
CAAACGACGAGCGTGACACCACGATGCCTGTAGCAATGGCAACAACGTTGCGCAAACTATTAACTGGCGA
ACTACTTACTCTAGCTTCCCGGCAACAATTAATAGACTGGATGGAGGCGGATAAAGTTGCAGGACCACTT
CTGCGCTCGGCCCTTCCGGCTGGCTGGTTTATTGCTGATAAATCTGGAGCCGGTGAGCGTGGGTCTCGCG
GTATCATTGCAGCACTGGGGCCAGATGGTAAGCCCTCCCGTATCGTAGTTATCTACACGACGGGGAGTCA
GGCAACTATGGATGAACGAAATAGACAGATCGCTGAGATAGGTGCCTCACTGATTAAGCATTGGTAACTG
TCAGACCAAGTTTACTCATATATACTTTAGATTGATTTAAAACTTCATTTTTAATTTAAAAGGATCTAGG
TGAAGATCCTTTTTGATAATCTCATGACCAAAATCCCTTAACGTGAGTTTTCGTTCCACTGAGCGTCAGA
CCCCGTAGAAAAGATCAAAGGATCTTCTTGAGATCCTTTTTTTCTGCGCGTAATCTGCTGCTTGCAAACA
AAAAAACCACCGCTACCAGCGGTGGTTTGTTTGCCGGATCAAGAGCTACCAACTCTTTTTCCGAAGGTAA
CTGGCTTCAGCAGAGCGCAGATACCAAATACTGTTCTTCTAGTGTAGCCGTAGTTAGGCCACCACTTCAA
GAACTCTGTAGCACCGCCTACATACCTCGCTCTGCTAATCCTGTTACCAGTGGCTGCTGCCAGTGGCGAT
AAGTCGTGTCTTACCGGGTTGGACTCAAGACGATAGTTACCGGATAAGGCGCAGCGGTCGGGCTGAACGG
GGGGTTCGTGCACACAGCCCAGCTTGGAGCGAACGACCTACACCGAACTGAGATACCTACAGCGTGAGCT
ATGAGAAAGCGCCACGCTTCCCGAAGGGAGAAAGGCGGACAGGTATCCGGTAAGCGGCAGGGTCGGAACA
GGAGAGCGCACGAGGGAGCTTCCAGGGGGAAACGCCTGGTATCTTTATAGTCCTGTCGGGTTTCGCCACC
TCTGACTTGAGCGTCGATTTTTGTGATGCTCGTCAGGGGGGCGGAGCCTATGGAAAAACGCCAGCAACGC
GGCCTTTTTACGGTTCCTGGCCTTTTGCTGGCCTTTTGCTCACATGTTCTTTCCTGCGTTATCCCCTGAT
TCTGTGGATAACCGTATTACCGCCTTTGAGTGAGCTGATACCGCTCGCCGCAGCCGAACGACCGAGCGCA
GCGAGTCAGTGAGCGAGGAAGCGGAAGAGCGCCCAATACGCAAACCGCCTCTCCCCGCGCGTTGGCCGAT
TCATTAATGCAGCTGGCACGACAGGTTTCCCGACTGGAAAGCGGGCAGTGAGCGCAACGCAATTAATGTG
AGTTAGCTCACTCATTAGGCACCCCAGGCTTTACACTTTATGCTTCCGGCTCGTATGTTGTGTGGAATTG
TGAGCGGATAACAATTTCACACAGGAAACAGCTATGACCATGATTACGCCAAGCGCGCAATTAACCCTCA
CTAAAGGGAACAAAAGCTGGAGCTGCAAGCTTAATGTAGTCTTATGCAATACTCTTGTAGTCTTGCAACA
TGGTAACGATGAGTTAGCAACATGCCTTACAAGGAGAGAAAAAGCACCGTGCATGCCGATTGGTGGAAGT
AAGGTGGTACGATCGTGCCTTATTAGGAAGGCAACAGACGGGTCTGACATGGATTGGACGAACCACTGAA
TTGCCGCATTGCAGAGATATTGTATTTAAGTGCCTAGCTCGATACATAAACGGGTCTCTCTGGTTAGACC
AGATCTGAGCCTGGGAGCTCTCTGGCTAACTAGGGAACCCACTGCTTAAGCCTCAATAAAGCTTGCCTTG
AGTGCTTCAAGTAGTGTGTGCCCGTCTGTTGTGTGACTCTGGTAACTAGAGATCCCTCAGACCCTTTTAG
TCAGTGTGGAAAATCTCTAGCAGTGGCGCCCGAACAGGGACTTGAAAGCGAAAGGGAAACCAGAGGAGCT
CTCTCGACGCAGGACTCGGCTTGCTGAAGCGCGCACGGCAAGAGGCGAGGGGCGGCGACTGGTGAGTACG
CCAAAAATTTTGACTAGCGGAGGCTAGAAGGAGAGAGATGGGTGCGAGAGCGTCAGTATTAAGCGGGGGA
GAATTAGATCGCGATGGGAAAAAATTCGGTTAAGGCCAGGGGGAAAGAAAAAATATAAATTAAAACATAT
AGTATGGGCAAGCAGGGAGCTAGAACGATTCGCAGTTAATCCTGGCCTGTTAGAAACATCAGAAGGCTGT
AGACAAATACTGGGACAGCTACAACCATCCCTTCAGACAGGATCAGAAGAACTTAGATCATTATATAATA
CAGTAGCAACCCTCTATTGTGTGCATCAAAGGATAGAGATAAAAGACACCAAGGAAGCTTTAGACAAGAT
AGAGGAAGAGCAAAACAAAAGTAAGACCACCGCACAGCAAGCGGCCGCTGATCTTCAGACCTGGAGGAGG
AGATATGAGGGACAATTGGAGAAGTGAATTATATAAATATAAAGTAGTAAAAATTGAACCATTAGGAGTA
GCACCCACCAAGGCAAAGAGAAGAGTGGTGCAGAGAGAAAAAAGAGCAGTGGGAATAGGAGCTTTGTTCC
TTGGGTTCTTGGGAGCAGCAGGAAGCACTATGGGCGCAGCGTCAATGACGCTGACGGTACAGGCCAGACA
ATTATTGTCTGGTATAGTGCAGCAGCAGAACAATTTGCTGAGGGCTATTGAGGCGCAACAGCATCTGTTG
CAACTCACAGTCTGGGGCATCAAGCAGCTCCAGGCAAGAATCCTGGCTGTGGAAAGATACCTAAAGGATC
AACAGCTCCTGGGGATTTGGGGTTGCTCTGGAAAACTCATTTGCACCACTGCTGTGCCTTGGAATGCTAG
TTGGAGTAATAAATCTCTGGAACAGATTTGGAATCACACGACCTGGATGGAGTGGGACAGAGAAATTAAC
AATTACACAAGCTTAATACACTCCTTAATTGAAGAATCGCAAAACCAGCAAGAAAAGAATGAACAAGAAT
TATTGGAATTAGATAAATGGGCAAGTTTGTGGAATTGGTTTAACATAACAAATTGGCTGTGGTATATAAA
ATTATTCATAATGATAGTAGGAGGCTTGGTAGGTTTAAGAATAGTTTTTGCTGTACTTTCTATAGTGAAT
AGAGTTAGGCAGGGATATTCACCATTATCGTTTCAGACCCACCTCCCAACCCCGAGGGGACCCAGAGAGG
GCCTATTTCCCATGATTCCTTCATATTTGCATATACGATACAAGGCTGTTAGAGAGATAATTAGAATTAA
TTTGACTGTAAACACAAAGATATTAGTACAAAATACGTGACGTAGAAAGTAATAATTTCTTGGGTAGTTT
GCAGTTTTAAAATTATGTTTTAAAATGGACTATCATATGCTTACCGTAACTTGAAAGTATTTCGATTTCT
TGGCTTTATATATCTTGTGGAAAGGACGAAACACCGAGGCTGACACATTAAAGGAGGTTTTAGAGCTAGA
AATAGCAAGTTAAAATAAGGCTAGTCCGTTATCAACTTGAAAAAGTGGCACCGAGTCGGTGCTTTTTTAA
GCTTGGCGTAACTAGATCTTGAGACAAATGGCAGTATTCATCCACAATTTTAAAAGAAAAGGGGGGATTG
GGGGGTACAGTGCAGGGGAAAGAATAGTAGACATAATAGCAACAGACATACAAACTAAAGAATTACAAAA
ACAAATTACAAAAATTCAAAATTTTCGGGTTTATTACAGGGACAGCAGAGATCCACTTTGGCGCCGGCTC
GAGGGGG
Features (pLannotate 1.2.2; 29 found; start..end, strand, type, name):
     14..80      +  CDS            small t antigen (fragment): SV40 (simian virus 40) small t antigen
    106..317     +  promoter       EF-1α core promoter: core promoter for human elongation factor EF-1α
    318..1256    +  intron         EF-1α intron A: intron upstream of the start codon of human EF-1α
   1278..1877    +  CDS            PuroR (fragment): puromycin N-acetyltransferase; pac from Streptomyces; confers resistance to puromycin
   1893..2481    +  misc_feature   WPRE: woodchuck hepatitis virus posttranscriptional regulatory element
   2532..2551    +  misc_feature   cPPT/CTS (fragment): central polypurine tract and central termination sequence of HIV-1
   2553..2786    +  LTR            3' LTR (ΔU3): self-inactivating 3' long terminal repeat (LTR) from HIV-1
   2864..2985    +  polyA_signal   SV40 poly(A) signal: SV40 polyadenylation signal
   3025..3160    +  rep_origin     SV40 ori: SV40 origin of replication
   3181..3199    -  promoter       T7 promoter: promoter for bacteriophage T7 RNA polymerase
   3207..3362    +  CDS            lacZα (fragment): LacZα fragment of β-galactosidase; lacZ fragment
   3367..3795    +  rep_origin     f1 ori (sequence partly withheld): f1 bacteriophage origin of replication; arrow indicates direction of (+) strand synthesis
   3848..3952    +  promoter       AmpR promoter: bla
   3953..4813    +  CDS            AmpR: β-lactamase; bla; confers resistance to ampicillin, carbenicillin, and related antibiotics
   4984..5572    +  rep_origin     ori: high-copy-number ColE1/pMB1/pBR322/pUC origin of replication
   5755..5847    +  CDS            lacI (fragment): lac repressor; lacI; The lac repressor binds to the lac operator to inhibit transcription in E. coli. This inhibition can be relieved by adding lactose or isopropyl-β-D-thiogalactopyranoside (IPTG).
   5860..5881    +  protein_bind   CAP binding site: CAP binding activates transcription in the presence of cAMP. E. coli catabolite activator protein
   5896..5926    +  promoter       lac promoter: promoter for the E. coli lac operon
   5934..5950    +  protein_bind   lac operator: The lac repressor binds to the lac operator to inhibit transcription in E. coli. This inhibition can be relieved by adding lactose or isopropyl-β-D-thiogalactopyranoside (IPTG). lac repressor encoded by lacI
   5995..6013    +  promoter       T3 promoter: promoter for bacteriophage T3 RNA polymerase
   6041..6267    +  promoter       RSV promoter: Rous sarcoma virus enhancer/promoter
   6268..6448    +  LTR            5' LTR (truncated): truncated 5' long terminal repeat (LTR) from HIV-1
   6495..6620    +  misc_feature   HIV-1 Ψ: packaging signal of human immunodeficiency virus type 1
   6604..6967    +  CDS            HIV-1 gag (fragment): gag protein from human immunodeficiency virus 1; gag
   7113..7346    +  misc_feature   RRE: The Rev response element (RRE) of HIV-1 allows for Rev-dependent mRNA export from the nucleus to the cytoplasm.
   7723..7749    +  CDS            Rev (fragment): human immunodeficiency virus 1 (HIV-1) Rev protein; rev; enhances nuclear export of unspliced and incompletely spliced viral mRNAs
   7753..7993    +  promoter       U6 promoter: RNA polymerase III promoter for human U6 snRNA
   8023..8098    +  misc_RNA       gRNA scaffold: guide RNA scaffold for the Streptococcus pyogenes CRISPR/Cas9 system
   8154..8271    +  misc_feature   cPPT/CTS: central polypurine tract and central termination sequence of HIV-1
