[The description below was written by a language model from this plasmid's Addgene catalogue record and pLannotate feature annotations shown in this document.]
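Description:
CSNK1G3 gRNA (BRDN0001145821) is a third-generation lentiviral CRISPR guide plasmid built on the lentiGuide-Puro backbone and designed to deliver a single guide RNA against human CSNK1G3 (casein kinase 1 gamma 3) into mammalian cells. In bacteria it is maintained as a high-copy plasmid through a ColE1/pUC-type origin with ampicillin selection from the β-lactamase gene. An f1 origin, an SV40 origin and remnants of a lac/T7/T3 cloning region are also annotated in the backbone.

The lentiviral transfer cassette begins with an RSV promoter fused to a truncated HIV-1 5' LTR, which makes genomic RNA production independent of Tat. It continues through the Ψ packaging signal with a partial gag sequence, the Rev response element for nuclear export of the unspliced genome, and a cPPT/CTS element. It ends in a ΔU3 self-inactivating 3' LTR followed by an SV40 polyadenylation signal. Within this unit, a human U6 RNA polymerase III promoter drives the 20-nt CSNK1G3 spacer joined to the Streptococcus pyogenes Cas9 guide scaffold. A separate EF-1α core promoter with its intron A expresses puromycin N-acetyltransferase for selection of transduced cells, and a WPRE downstream enhances transcript expression.

The guide was designed against several CSNK1G3 reference transcripts and belongs to a human kinome gRNA collection generated with optimized sgRNA design rules. The plasmid does not encode Cas9, so it must be used with a separate Cas9 vector or in cells that already express Cas9, typically for knockout of CSNK1G3. The cloning method is not recorded.
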