Addgene plasmid #77361: CSNK1G3 gRNA (BRDN0001145821)
Purpose: 3rd generation lentiviral gRNA plasmid targeting human CSNK1G3
Depositing lab: John Doench & David Root. Depositing organization: Broad Institute. Publication: Optimized sgRNA design to maximize activity and minimize off-target effects of CRISPR-Cas9. Doench JG, Fusi N, Sullender M, Hegde M, Vaimberg EW, Donovan KF, Smith I, Tothova Z, Wilen C, Orchard R, Virgin HW, Listgarten J, Root DE. Nat Biotechnol. 2016 Jan 18. doi: 10.1038/nbt.3437. PubMed 26780180.
Backbone
  Vector backbone: lentiGuide-Puro
  Backbone manufacturer: Zhang Lab (Addgene plasmid # 52963)
  Vector type: Mammalian Expression, Lentiviral, CRISPR
  Selectable markers: Puromycin
Growth in bacteria
  Bacterial resistance: Ampicillin, 100 μg/mL
  Growth temperature: 37°C
  Growth strain: DH5alpha
  Copy number: High Copy
Gene/Insert
  Gene/Insert name: CSNK1G3 (alt names: CSNK1G3; NM_001031812.3)
  gRNA/shRNA sequence: AGGCTGACACATTAAAGGAG
  Species: H. sapiens (human)
  Entrez Gene: CSNK1G3 (a.k.a. CKI-gamma 3, CSNK1G3L)
  Promoter: hU6
  Cloning method: Unknown
  Sequencing primers: 5′ U6-F; 3′ pS2-R
Terms and licenses: Academic/Nonprofit Terms; Industry Terms: Not Available to Industry
Depositor comments: The gRNA was designed to target the following Genbank reference sequence(s): NM_001031812.3,NM_001044723.2,NM_001270572.1,NM_001270573.1,NM_001270574.1,NM_004384.4. Note that this plasmid does NOT contain Cas9. It should be used in conjunction with lentiCas9-Blast (Addgene #52962) or otherwise with cell lines already expressing Cas9. Browse the full kinome gRNA library at http://www.addgene.org/pooled-library/broadgpp-human-kinome/ or visit http://www.broadinstitute.org/rnai/public/ for detailed protocols and information.
How to cite: CSNK1G3 gRNA (BRDN0001145821) was a gift from John Doench & David Root (Addgene plasmid # 77361 ; http://n2t.net/addgene:77361 ; RRID:Addgene_77361)
