>Addgene plasmid #77361 | CSNK1G3 gRNA (BRDN0001145821) | depositor partial sequence | sequence record 144821 | Target Sequence
AGGCTGACACATTAAAGGAG
