>Addgene plasmid #77361 | CSNK1G3 gRNA (BRDN0001145821) | addgene partial sequence | sequence record 187613 | hU6-F
TAGAAAGTAATAATTTCTTGGGTAGTTTGCAGTTTTAAAATTATGTTTTAAAATGGACTATCATATGCTT
ACCGTAACTTGAAAGTATTTCGATTTCTTGGCTTTATATATCTTGTGGAAAGGACGAAACACCGAGGCTG
ACACATTAAAGGAGGTTTTAGAGCTAGAAATAGCAAGTTAAAATAAGGCTAGTCCGTTATCAACTTGAAA
AAGTGGCACCGAGTCGGTGCTTTTTTAAGCTTGGCGTAACTAGATCTTGAGACAAATGGCAGTATTCATC
CACAATTTTAAAAGAAAAGGGGGGATTGGGGGGTACAGTGCAGGGGAAAGAATAGTAGACATAATAGCAA
CAGACATACAAACTAAAGAATTACAAAAACAAATTACAAAAATTCAAAATTTTCGGGTTTATTACAGGGA
CAGCAGAGATCCACTTTGGCGCCGGCTCGAGGGGGCCCGGGTGCAAAGATGGATAAAGTTTTAAACAGAG
AGGAATCTTTGCAGCTAATGGACCTTCTAGGTCTTGAAAGGAGTGGGAATTGGCTCCGGTGCCCGTCAGT
GGGCAGAGCG
